Addgene plasmid #140730: pAAV-hSyn-OsTIR1(F74G)
Purpose: OsTIR1(F74G)-P2A-mAID-EGFP-NES
Depositing lab: Masato Kanemaki. Depositing organization: National Institute of Genetics. Publication: The auxin-inducible degron 2 technology provides sharp degradation control in yeast, mammalian cells, and mice. Yesbolatova A, Saito Y, Kitamoto N, Makino-Itou H, Ajima R, Nakano R, Nakaoka H, Fukui K, Gamo K, Tominari Y, Takeuchi H, Saga Y, Hayashi KI, Kanemaki MT. Nat Commun. 2020 Nov 11;11(1):5701. doi: 10.1038/s41467-020-19532-z. PubMed 33177522.
Backbone
  Vector backbone: pAAV
  Vector type: Mammalian Expression, AAV
Growth in bacteria
  Bacterial resistance: Ampicillin, 100 μg/mL
  Growth temperature: 37°C
  Growth strain: NEB Stable
  Copy number: High Copy
Gene/Insert
  Gene/Insert name: OsTIR1(F74G)-P2A-mAID-EGFP-NES
  Species: H. sapiens (human)
Terms and licenses: Academic/Nonprofit Terms; Industry Terms: Not Available to Industry
How to cite: pAAV-hSyn-OsTIR1(F74G) was a gift from Masato Kanemaki (Addgene plasmid # 140730 ; http://n2t.net/addgene:140730 ; RRID:Addgene_140730)
