[The description below was written by a language model from this plasmid's Addgene catalogue record and the feature table of its GenBank file.]
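Description:
pAAV-hSyn-OsTIR1(F74G) is a 7.6 kb AAV transfer plasmid for neuron-directed expression of the components of the auxin-inducible degron 2 (AID2) system. The expression cassette lies between two AAV2 inverted terminal repeats, which allow it to be packaged into recombinant AAV particles when helper functions are supplied. The bacterial backbone carries a high-copy ColE1/pUC-type origin, an f1 phage origin and the bla gene for ampicillin selection. The recorded host is a recombination-reduced E. coli strain, a common choice for keeping ITRs intact.

Transcription is driven by the human synapsin I promoter, which restricts expression largely to neurons. According to the catalogue entry, the open reading frame begins with OsTIR1(F74G), the rice auxin-receptor F-box protein carrying the F74G substitution that characterises AID2. This coding region is not annotated in the feature table, but it presumably occupies the unannotated stretch between the promoter and the P2A sequence. The catalogue lists the insert species as human, although the annotated parts derive from plant, viral and jellyfish sources. P2A ribosomal skipping separates OsTIR1 from a second polypeptide. That polypeptide consists of the mini-AID degron from Arabidopsis IAA17 fused to EGFP and an HIV Rev nuclear export signal, giving a cytoplasmic fluorescent reporter that is degraded when TIR1 is engaged by its auxin ligand. An SV40 poly(A) signal follows the coding sequence, and a WPRE and an hGH poly(A) signal lie downstream of it, before the second ITR.

A single vector therefore delivers both the degradation machinery and a degradable reporter. This makes it suited to testing ligand-induced protein depletion in neurons in culture or in vivo, consistent with the associated publication on AID2 in yeast, mammalian cells and mice.
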