LOCUS       Exported 7601 bp ds-DNA circular SYN 12-MAY-2021
DEFINITION  OsTIR1(F74G)-P2A-mAID-EGFP-NES.
ACCESSION   .
VERSION     .
KEYWORDS    pAAV-hSyn-OsTIR1(F74G)
SOURCE      synthetic DNA construct
  ORGANISM  synthetic DNA construct
REFERENCE   1 (bases 1 to 7601)
  AUTHORS   Yesbolatova A, Saito Y, Kitamoto N, Makino-Itou H, Ajima R, Nakano
            R, Nakaoka H, Fukui K, Gamo K, Tominari Y, Takeuchi H, Saga Y,
            Hayashi KI, Kanemaki MT.
  TITLE     The auxin-inducible degron 2 technology provides sharp degradation
            control in yeast, mammalian cells, and mice.
  JOURNAL   Nat Commun (2020) 11(1):5701
REFERENCE   2 (bases 1 to 7601)
  AUTHORS   .
  TITLE     Direct Submission
  JOURNAL   Exported May 12, 2021 from SnapGene Server 1.1.58
            http://www.snapgene.com
FEATURES             Location/Qualifiers
     source          1..7601
                     /organism="synthetic DNA construct"
                     /mol_type="other DNA"
     repeat_region   6..135
                     /label=AAV2 ITR (alternate)
                     /note="Functional equivalent of wild-type AAV2 ITR"
     promoter        180..627
                     /label=hSyn promoter
                     /note="human synapsin I promoter; confers neuron-specific
                     expression (Kugler et al., 2003)"
     CDS             2385..2441
                     /codon_start=1
                     /product="2A peptide from porcine teschovirus-1
                     polyprotein"
                     /label=P2A
                     /note="Eukaryotic ribosomes fail to insert a peptide bond
                     between the Gly and Pro residues, yielding separate
                     polypeptides."
                     /translation="ATNFSLLKQAGDVEENPGP"
     CDS             2448..2651
                     /codon_start=1
                     /product="minimal degron from the auxin-responsive IAA17
                     protein of Arabidopsis thaliana (Kubota et al., 2013)"
                     /label=mini-AID
                     /note="acts as an auxin-inducible degron (AID) in the
                     presence of TIR1"
                     /translation="KEKSACPKDPAKPPAKAQVVGWPPVRSYRKNVMVSCQKSSGGPEA
                     AAFVKVSMDGAPYLRKIDLRMYK"
     CDS             2658..3374
                     /codon_start=1
                     /product="enhanced GFP"
                     /label=EGFP
                     /translation="MVSKGEELFTGVVPILVELDGDVNGHKFSVSGEGEGDATYGKLTL
                     KFICTTGKLPVPWPTLVTTLTYGVQCFSRYPDHMKQHDFFKSAMPEGYVQERTIFFKDD
                     GNYKTRAEVKFEGDTLVNRIELKGIDFKEDGNILGHKLEYNYNSHNVYIMADKQKNGIK
                     VNFKIRHNIEDGSVQLADHYQQNTPIGDGPVLLPDNHYLSTQSALSKDPNEKRDHMVLL
                     EFVTAAGITLGMDELYK"
     CDS             2658..3374
                     /codon_start=1
                     /product="the original enhanced GFP (Yang et al., 1996)"
                     /label=EGFP
                     /note="mammalian codon-optimized"
                     /translation="MVSKGEELFTGVVPILVELDGDVNGHKFSVSGEGEGDATYGKLTL
                     KFICTTGKLPVPWPTLVTTLTYGVQCFSRYPDHMKQHDFFKSAMPEGYVQERTIFFKDD
                     GNYKTRAEVKFEGDTLVNRIELKGIDFKEDGNILGHKLEYNYNSHNVYIMADKQKNGIK
                     VNFKIRHNIEDGSVQLADHYQQNTPIGDGPVLLPDNHYLSTQSALSKDPNEKRDHMVLL
                     EFVTAAGITLGMDELYK"
     primer_bind     complement(2703..2724)
                     /label=EGFP-N
                     /note="EGFP, reverse primer"
     primer_bind     complement(2964..2983)
                     /label=EXFP-R
                     /note="For distinguishing EGFP variants, reverse primer"
     primer_bind     3311..3332
                     /label=EGFP-C
                     /note="EGFP, forward primer"
     CDS             3411..3437
                     /codon_start=1
                     /product="nuclear export signal from the HIV Rev protein
                     (Fischer et al., 1995)"
                     /label=NES
                     /translation="LPPLERLTL"
     polyA_signal    3588..3709
                     /label=SV40 poly(A) signal
                     /note="SV40 polyadenylation signal"
     primer_bind     complement(3625..3644)
                     /label=SV40pA-R
                     /note="SV40 polyA, reverse primer"
     primer_bind     3679..3698
                     /label=EBV-rev
                     /note="SV40 polyA terminator, reverse primer"
     misc_feature    3733..4321
                     /label=WPRE
                     /note="woodchuck hepatitis virus posttranscriptional
                     regulatory element"
     primer_bind     complement(3786..3806)
                     /label=WPRE-R
                     /note="WPRE, reverse primer"
     CDS             complement(4204..4215)
                     /codon_start=1
                     /product="Factor Xa recognition and cleavage site"
                     /label=Factor Xa site
                     /translation="IEGR"
     polyA_signal    4353..4829
                     /label=hGH poly(A) signal
                     /note="human growth hormone polyadenylation signal"
     primer_bind     complement(4552..4571)
                     /label=hGH-PA-R
                     /note="Human growth hormone terminator, reverse primer"
     repeat_region   4869..5009
                     /label=AAV2 ITR
                     /note="inverted terminal repeat of adeno-associated virus
                     serotype 2"
     repeat_region   4869..4998
                     /label=AAV2 ITR
     rep_origin      5084..5539
                     /direction=RIGHT
                     /label=f1 ori
                     /note="f1 bacteriophage origin of replication; arrow
                     indicates direction of (+) strand synthesis"
     primer_bind     complement(5171..5190)
                     /label=F1ori-R
                     /note="F1 origin, reverse primer"
     primer_bind     5381..5402
                     /label=F1ori-F
                     /note="F1 origin, forward primer"
     primer_bind     complement(5556..5575)
                     /label=pRS-marker
                     /note="pRS vectors, use to sequence yeast selectable
                     marker"
     primer_bind     5675..5697
                     /label=pGEX 3'
                     /note="pGEX vectors, reverse primer"
     primer_bind     complement(5735..5753)
                     /label=pBRforEco
                     /note="pBR322 vectors, upsteam of EcoRI site, forward
                     primer"
     promoter        5821..5925
                     /gene="bla"
                     /label=AmpR promoter
     CDS             5926..6786
                     /codon_start=1
                     /gene="bla"
                     /product="beta-lactamase"
                     /label=AmpR
                     /note="confers resistance to ampicillin, carbenicillin, and
                     related antibiotics"
                     /translation="MSIQHFRVALIPFFAAFCLPVFAHPETLVKVKDAEDQLGARVGYI
                     ELDLNSGKILESFRPEERFPMMSTFKVLLCGAVLSRIDAGQEQLGRRIHYSQNDLVEYS
                     PVTEKHLTDGMTVRELCSAAITMSDNTAANLLLTTIGGPKELTAFLHNMGDHVTRLDRW
                     EPELNEAIPNDERDTTMPVAMATTLRKLLTGELLTLASRQQLIDWMEADKVAGPLLRSA
                     LPAGWFIADKSGAGERGSRGIIAALGPDGKPSRIVVIYTTGSQATMDERNRQIAEIGAS
                     LIKHW"
     primer_bind     complement(6144..6163)
                     /label=Amp-R
                     /note="Ampicillin resistance gene, reverse primer"
     rep_origin      6957..7545
                     /direction=RIGHT
                     /label=ori
                     /note="high-copy-number ColE1/pMB1/pBR322/pUC origin of
                     replication"
     primer_bind     7446..7465
                     /label=pBR322ori-F
                     /note="pBR322 origin, forward primer"
ORIGIN
        1 catgtcctgc aggcagctgc gcgctcgctc gctcactgag gccgcccggg cgtcgggcga
       61 cctttggtcg cccggcctca gtgagcgagc gagcgcgcag agagggagtg gccaactcca
      121 tcactagggg ttcctgcggc cgcacgcgtg tgtctagact gcagagggcc ctgcgtatga
      181 gtgcaagtgg gttttaggac caggatgagg cggggtgggg gtgcctacct gacgaccgac
      241 cccgacccac tggacaagca cccaaccccc attccccaaa ttgcgcatcc cctatcagag
      301 agggggaggg gaaacaggat gcggcgaggc gcgtgcgcac tgccagcttc agcaccgcgg
      361 acagtgcctt cgcccccgcc tggcggcgcg cgccaccgcc gcctcagcac tgaaggcgcg
      421 ctgacgtcac tcgccggtcc cccgcaaact ccccttcccg gccaccttgg tcgcgtccgc
      481 gccgccgccg gcccagccgg accgcaccac gcgaggcgcg agataggggg gcacgggcgc
      541 gaccatctgc gctgcggcgc cggcgactca gcgctgcctc agtctgcggt gggcagcgga
      601 ggagtcgtgt cgtgcctgag agcgcagtcg agaggatcgc caccatgaca tactttcctg
      661 aagaggtcgt cgaacacatt tttagcttcc tgcctgcaca gagagataga aacacagtga
      721 gcctggtctg caaagtgtgg tacgagatcg aacgcctgag ccggagagga gtgttcgtcg
      781 gcaactgcta tgctgtgaga gcaggcaggg tcgccgctag gtttccaaat gtgcgcgcac
      841 tgaccgtcaa ggggaaaccc cacggcgccg actttaacct ggtgccccct gattggggag
      901 gatacgccgg cccttggatc gaggcagccg ctcgcggctg tcatggactg gaggaactgc
      961 gcatgaagcg aatggtggtc tctgacgaaa gtctggagct gctggctcgg agcttcccta
     1021 ggtttcgcgc actggtgctg atttcttgcg aaggcttcag caccgatgga ctggcagccg
     1081 tggcctccca ctgtaagctg ctgcgggagc tggacctcca ggagaatgaa gtggaggata
     1141 gaggccccag atggctgtct tgcttcccag actcatgtac cagcctggtg tccctgaact
     1201 ttgcctgcat caaaggcgaa gtgaatgctg ggtccctgga gcggctggtc tcaagaagcc
     1261 ccaacctgag gtctctgcgg ctgaaccgga gcgtgagcgt ggacactctg gctaagattc
     1321 tgctgagaac ccctaacctg gaggatctgg gaaccggcaa tctgacagac gatttccaga
     1381 cagaatccta ctttaaactg acttctgccc tggagaagtg taaaatgctg aggagtctgt
     1441 caggattctg ggatgcttca cccgtgtgcc tgagctttat ctaccctctg tgtgcacagc
     1501 tgacaggcct gaacctgagc tatgcaccaa ccctggacgc cagtgatctg acaaagatga
     1561 tctcacgctg cgtgaaactc cagcgactgt gggtgctgga ctgtatttcc gataaggggc
     1621 tccaggtggt cgccagctcc tgcaaggacc tccaggagct gagagtgttc ccatctgatt
     1681 tttacgtggc cggatatagt gctgtcactg aggaaggcct ggtggcagtc tcactgggat
     1741 gcccaaagct gaacagcctg ctgtatttct gtcatcagat gactaatgct gcactggtga
     1801 ccgtcgccaa gaactgccct aatttcaccc gatttcggct gtgtattctg gaaccaggca
     1861 aacccgacgt ggtcacatcc cagccactgg atgaagggtt tggagctatc gtgagagagt
     1921 gcaagggact ccagaggctg agcatttccg gcctgctgac agacaaagtg ttcatgtaca
     1981 tcggcaagta tgctaagcag ctggagatgc tgagcattgc atttgccgga gactccgata
     2041 agggcatgat gcacgtgatg aacgggtgta agaatctgcg aaaactggaa atccgggaca
     2101 gccctttcgg ggatgccgct ctgctgggaa actttgccag atacgagaca atgaggagcc
     2161 tgtggatgtc tagttgcaat gtgactctga agggctgtca ggtcctggct agtaaaatgc
     2221 ctatgctgaa cgtggaagtc attaatgagc gggacgggtc taacgaaatg gaggaaaatc
     2281 atggcgacct gccaaaggtg gagaaactgt atgtgtatcg gaccaccgca ggggcaagag
     2341 atgatgctcc caactttgtg aagattctga gatcaggaag cggagctact aacttcagcc
     2401 tgctgaagca ggctggagac gtggaggaga accctggacc tagatctaag gagaagagtg
     2461 cttgtcctaa agatccagcc aaacctccgg ccaaggcaca agttgtggga tggccaccgg
     2521 tgagatcata ccggaagaac gtgatggttt cctgccaaaa atcaagcggt ggcccggagg
     2581 cggcggcgtt cgtgaaggta tcaatggacg gagcaccgta cttgaggaaa atcgatttga
     2641 ggatgtataa agctagcatg gtgagcaagg gcgaggagct gttcaccggg gtggtgccca
     2701 tcctggtcga gctggacggc gacgtaaacg gccacaagtt cagcgtgtcc ggcgagggcg
     2761 agggcgatgc cacctacggc aagctgaccc tgaagttcat ctgcaccacc ggcaagctgc
     2821 ccgtgccctg gcccaccctc gtgaccaccc tgacctacgg cgtgcagtgc ttcagccgct
     2881 accccgacca catgaagcag cacgacttct tcaagtccgc catgcccgaa ggctacgtcc
     2941 aggagcgcac catcttcttc aaggacgacg gcaactacaa gacccgcgcc gaggtgaagt
     3001 tcgagggcga caccctggtg aaccgcatcg agctgaaggg catcgacttc aaggaggacg
     3061 gcaacatcct ggggcacaag ctggagtaca actacaacag ccacaacgtc tatatcatgg
     3121 ccgacaagca gaagaacggc atcaaggtga acttcaagat ccgccacaac atcgaggacg
     3181 gcagcgtgca gctcgccgac cactaccagc agaacacccc catcggcgac ggccccgtgc
     3241 tgctgcccga caaccactac ctgagcaccc agtccgccct gagcaaagac cccaacgaga
     3301 agcgcgatca catggtcctg ctggagttcg tgaccgccgc cgggatcact ctcggcatgg
     3361 acgagctgta caagggtgca ggcgcccaag cttcgaattc tgcagtcgac ctgccccccc
     3421 tggagcgcct gaccctgatc gacggtaccg cgggcccggg atccaccgga tctagataac
     3481 tgatcataat cagccatacc acatttgtag aggttttact tgctttaaaa aacctcccac
     3541 acctccccct gaacctgaaa cataaaatga atgcaattgt tgttgttaac ttgtttattg
     3601 cagcttataa tggttacaaa taaagcaata gcatcacaaa tttcacaaat aaagcatttt
     3661 tttcactgca ttctagttgt ggtttgtcca aactcatcaa tgtatcttaa attcgatatc
     3721 aagcttatcg ataatcaacc tctggattac aaaatttgtg aaagattgac tggtattctt
     3781 aactatgttg ctccttttac gctatgtgga tacgctgctt taatgccttt gtatcatgct
     3841 attgcttccc gtatggcttt cattttctcc tccttgtata aatcctggtt gctgtctctt
     3901 tatgaggagt tgtggcccgt tgtcaggcaa cgtggcgtgg tgtgcactgt gtttgctgac
     3961 gcaaccccca ctggttgggg cattgccacc acctgtcagc tcctttccgg gactttcgct
     4021 ttccccctcc ctattgccac ggcggaactc atcgccgcct gccttgcccg ctgctggaca
     4081 ggggctcggc tgttgggcac tgacaattcc gtggtgttgt cggggaaatc atcgtccttt
     4141 ccttggctgc tcgcctatgt tgccacctgg attctgcgcg ggacgtcctt ctgctacgtc
     4201 ccttcggccc tcaatccagc ggaccttcct tcccgcggcc tgctgccggc tctgcggcct
     4261 cttccgcgtc ttcgccttcg ccctcagacg agtcggatct ccctttgggc cgcctccccg
     4321 catcgatacc gagcgctgct cgagagatct acgggtggca tccctgtgac ccctccccag
     4381 tgcctctcct ggccctggaa gttgccactc cagtgcccac cagccttgtc ctaataaaat
     4441 taagttgcat cattttgtct gactaggtgt ccttctataa tattatgggg tggagggggg
     4501 tggtatggag caaggggcaa gttgggaaga caacctgtag ggcctgcggg gtctattggg
     4561 aaccaagctg gagtgcagtg gcacaatctt ggctcactgc aatctccgcc tcctgggttc
     4621 aagcgattct cctgcctcag cctcccgagt tgttgggatt ccaggcatgc atgaccaggc
     4681 tcagctaatt tttgtttttt tggtagagac ggggtttcac catattggcc aggctggtct
     4741 ccaactccta atctcaggtg atctacccac cttggcctcc caaattgctg ggattacagg
     4801 cgtgaaccac tgctcccttc cctgtccttc tgattttgta ggtaaccacg tgcggaccga
     4861 gcggccgcag gaacccctag tgatggagtt ggccactccc tctctgcgcg ctcgctcgct
     4921 cactgaggcc gggcgaccaa aggtcgcccg acgcccgggc tttgcccggg cggcctcagt
     4981 gagcgagcga gcgcgcagct gcctgcaggg gcgcctgatg cggtattttc tccttacgca
     5041 tctgtgcggt atttcacacc gcatannnnn nnnnnnnnnn nnnnnnnnnn nnnnnnnnnn
     5101 nnnnnnnnnn nnnnnnnnnn nnnnnnnnnn nnnnnnnnnn nnnnnnnnnn nnnnnnnnnn
     5161 tnnnnnnnnn nnnnnnnnnn nnnnnnnnnn nnnnnnnnnn nnnnnnncnn nnnnnnnnnn
     5221 nnnnnnnnnn nnnnnnnnnn nnnnnnnnnn nnnnnnnnnn nnnnnnnnnn nnnnnnnnnn
     5281 nnnnnnnnnn nnnnnnnnnn nnnnnnnnnn nnnnnnnnnn nnnnnnnnnn nnnnnnnnnn
     5341 nnnnnnnnnc ctttgacgtt ggagtccacg ttctttaata gtggactctt gttccaaact
     5401 ggaacaacac tcaactctat ctcgggctat tcttttgatt tataagggat tttgccgatt
     5461 tcggtctatt ggttaaaaaa tgagctgatt taacaaaaat ttaacgcgaa ttttaacaaa
     5521 atattaacgt ttacaatttt atggtgcact ctcagtacaa tctgctctga tgccgcatag
     5581 ttaagccagc cccgacaccc gccaacaccc gctgacgcgc cctgacgggc ttgtctgctc
     5641 ccggcatccg cttacagaca agctgtgacc gtctccggga gctgcatgtg tcagaggttt
     5701 tcaccgtcat caccgaaacg cgcgagacga aagggcctcg tgatacgcct atttttatag
     5761 gttaatgtca tgataataat ggtttcttag acgtcaggtg gcacttttcg gggaaatgtg
     5821 cgcggaaccc ctatttgttt atttttctaa atacattcaa atatgtatcc gctcatgaga
     5881 caataaccct gataaatgct tcaataatat tgaaaaagga agagtatgag tattcaacat
     5941 ttccgtgtcg cccttattcc cttttttgcg gcattttgcc ttcctgtttt tgctcaccca
     6001 gaaacgctgg tgaaagtaaa agatgctgaa gatcagttgg gtgcacgagt gggttacatc
     6061 gaactggatc tcaacagcgg taagatcctt gagagttttc gccccgaaga acgttttcca
     6121 atgatgagca cttttaaagt tctgctatgt ggcgcggtat tatcccgtat tgacgccggg
     6181 caagagcaac tcggtcgccg catacactat tctcagaatg acttggttga gtactcacca
     6241 gtcacagaaa agcatcttac ggatggcatg acagtaagag aattatgcag tgctgccata
     6301 accatgagtg ataacactgc ggccaactta cttctgacaa cgatcggagg accgaaggag
     6361 ctaaccgctt ttttgcacaa catgggggat catgtaactc gccttgatcg ttgggaaccg
     6421 gagctgaatg aagccatacc aaacgacgag cgtgacacca cgatgcctgt agcaatggca
     6481 acaacgttgc gcaaactatt aactggcgaa ctacttactc tagcttcccg gcaacaatta
     6541 atagactgga tggaggcgga taaagttgca ggaccacttc tgcgctcggc ccttccggct
     6601 ggctggttta ttgctgataa atctggagcc ggtgagcgtg ggtctcgcgg tatcattgca
     6661 gcactggggc cagatggtaa gccctcccgt atcgtagtta tctacacgac ggggagtcag
     6721 gcaactatgg atgaacgaaa tagacagatc gctgagatag gtgcctcact gattaagcat
     6781 tggtaactgt cagaccaagt ttactcatat atactttaga ttgatttaaa acttcatttt
     6841 taatttaaaa ggatctaggt gaagatcctt tttgataatc tcatgaccaa aatcccttaa
     6901 cgtgagtttt cgttccactg agcgtcagac cccgtagaaa agatcaaagg atcttcttga
     6961 gatccttttt ttctgcgcgt aatctgctgc ttgcaaacaa aaaaaccacc gctaccagcg
     7021 gtggtttgtt tgccggatca agagctacca actctttttc cgaaggtaac tggcttcagc
     7081 agagcgcaga taccaaatac tgttcttcta gtgtagccgt agttaggcca ccacttcaag
     7141 aactctgtag caccgcctac atacctcgct ctgctaatcc tgttaccagt ggctgctgcc
     7201 agtggcgata agtcgtgtct taccgggttg gactcaagac gatagttacc ggataaggcg
     7261 cagcggtcgg gctgaacggg gggttcgtgc acacagccca gcttggagcg aacgacctac
     7321 accgaactga gatacctaca gcgtgagcta tgagaaagcg ccacgcttcc cgaagggaga
     7381 aaggcggaca ggtatccggt aagcggcagg gtcggaacag gagagcgcac gagggagctt
     7441 ccagggggaa acgcctggta tctttatagt cctgtcgggt ttcgccacct ctgacttgag
     7501 cgtcgatttt tgtgatgctc gtcagggggg cggagcctat ggaaaaacgc cagcaacgcg
     7561 gcctttttac ggttcctggc cttttgctgg ccttttgctc a
//
